>Addgene plasmid #191165 | NK10 SFFV-mCherry-SG(s70587-3xMS2)SG-EGFP (FLP-IN) | addgene full sequence | sequence record 375483 | Addgene NGS Result
AGTATCTGCTCCCTGCTTGTGTGTTGGAGGTCGCTGAGTAGTGCGCGAGCAAAATTTAAGCTACAACAAG
GCAAGGCTTGACCGACAATTGCCGATAAAATAAAAGATTTTATTTAGTCTCCAGAAAAAGGGGGGAATGA
AAGACCCCACCTGTAGGTTTGGCAAGCTAGCTGCAGTAACGCCATTTTGCAAGGCATGGAAAAATACCAA
ACCAAGAATAGAGAAGTTCAGATCAAGGGCGGGTACATGAAAATAGCTAACGTTGGGCCAAACAGGATAT
CTGCGGTGAGCAGTTTCGGCCCCGGCCCGGGGCCAAGAACAGATGGTCACCGCAGTTTCGGCCCCGGCCC
GAGGCCAAGAACAGATGGTCCCCAGATATGGCCCAACCCTCAGCAGTTTCTTAAGACCCATCAGATGTTT
CCAGGCTCCCCCAAGGACCTGAAATGACCCTGCGCCTTATTTGAATTAACCAATCAGCCTGCTTCTCGCT
TCTGTTCGCGCGCTTCTGCTTCCCGAGCTCTATAAAAGAGCTCACAACCCCTCACTCGGCGCGCCAGTCC
TCCGACAGACTGAGTCGCCCGGGAAGCTTCGCCACCATGGTGAGCAAGGGCGAGGAGGATAACATGGCCA
TCATCAAGGAGTTCATGCGCTTCAAGGTGCACATGGAGGGCTCCGTGAACGGCCACGAGTTCGAGATCGA
GGGCGAGGGCGAGGGCCGCCCCTACGAGGGCACCCAGACCGCCAAGCTGAAGGTGACCAAGGGTGGCCCC
CTGCCCTTCGCCTGGGACATCCTGTCCCCTCAGTTCATGTACGGCTCCAAGGCCTACGTGAAGCACCCCG
CCGACATTCCCGACTACTTGAAGCTGTCCTTCCCCGAGGGCTTCAAGTGGGAGCGCGTGATGAACTTCGA
GGACGGCGGCGTGGTGACCGTGACCCAGGACTCCTCCCTGCAGGACGGCGAGTTCATCTACAAGGTGAAG
CTGCGCGGCACCAACTTCCCCTCCGACGGCCCCGTAATGCAGAAGAAGACCATGGGCTGGGAGGCCTCCT
CCGAGCGGATGTACCCCGAGGACGGCGCCCTGAAGGGCGAGATCAAGCAGAGGCTGAAGCTGAAGGACGG
CGGCCACTACGACGCTGAGGTCAAGACCACCTACAAGGCCAAGAAGCCCGTGCAGCTGCCCGGCGCCTAC
AACGTCAACATCAAGTTGGACATCACCTCCCACAACGAGGACTACACCATCGTGGAACAGTACGAACGCG
CCGAGGGCCGCCACTCCACCGGCGGCATGGACGAGCTGTACAAGAGCGAAGCCAGACACAAACAGAAAAT
TGTGGCTCCGGTGAAACAGACTTTGAATTTTGACCTTCTGAAGCTGGCGGGAGACGTCGAGTCCAACCCC
GGTCCCGGATCCACCAAGTCGACACGGATGAGTGTTTCCTTCTATCCGCGTCATTGTTAGGCCTTACGTA
CCGATAGACCACTGGTGCAAATAGAGAGCTATACCGGTATAGTTCAGCATCAGCGAACTATTTGTGAGGA
GTACCCACAAATACATGAGGATTACCCATGTACTAGTGAGGCACGGCATAAGCAAAAGATCGTAGCCCCA
GTAAAGCAAACACTCAACTTCGATCTACTCAAACTCGCAGGTGATGTGGAATCTAATCCAGGACCTGTCT
CAAAGGGCGAGGAACTTTTTACGGGCGTTGTTCCGATCCTCGTCGAATTGGACGGGGACGTTAATGGGCA
TAAATTCTCAGTTAGTGGTGAGGGTGAGGGGGACGCGACATATGGGAAACTTACGCTGAAGTTCATATGT
ACCACCGGAAAATTGCCAGTGCCGTGGCCTACTCTCGTCACCACCCTGACATATGGTGTTCAGTGTTTTA
GCCGGTATCCAGACCATATGAAACAGCACGATTTTTTTAAATCCGCTATGCCTGAAGGTTACGTACAGGA
GCGAACGATATTTTTTAAAGACGACGGAAACTACAAAACTAGAGCCGAGGTAAAATTCGAGGGTGACACT
CTCGTGAACCGGATCGAACTGAAGGGCATAGATTTTAAGGAGGATGGCAATATACTGGGCCACAAGCTCG
AATACAACTATAATTCTCATAATGTCTATATCATGGCGGACAAACAGAAAAACGGCATCAAGGTAAACTT
TAAAATCCGACACAATATTGAGGACGGCTCTGTCCAGCTTGCGGACCATTACCAACAGAACACGCCGATA
GGGGATGGTCCAGTACTTCTCCCTGATAATCACTATTTGTCTACTCAGTCAGCTCTTAGCAAGGACCCAA
ACGAAAAACGGGATCACATGGTCCTTCTTGAGTTCGTCACTGCGGCTGGGATAACACTCGGGATGGACGA
ACTGTATAAGTAGGCCGCTCGAGGAGGGCCCGAACAAAAACTCATCTCAGAAGAGGATCTGAATAGCGCC
GTCGACCATCATCATAATCATCATTGAGTTTAAACCCGCTGATCAGCCTCGACTGTGCCTTCTAGTTGCC
AGCCATCTGTTGTTTGCCCCTCCCCCGTGCCTTCCTTGACCCTGGAAGGTGCCACTCCCACTGTCCTTTC
CTAATAAAATGAGGAAATTGCATCGCATTGTCTGAGTAGGTGTCATTCTATTCTGGGGGGTGGGGTGGGG
CAGGACAGCAAGGGGGAGGATTGGGAAGACAATAGCAGGCATGCTGGGGATGCGGTGGGCTCTATGGAGA
TCTATCGATGTTCTGGGGATGCGGTGGGCTCTATGGCTTCTGAGGCGGAAAGAACCAGCTGGGGCTCTAG
GGGGTATCCCC
[124 nt withheld, positions 2812-2935]
C
[91 nt withheld, positions 2937-3027]
AGGGTGATGGTTCACGTACCTAGAAGTTCCTATTCCGAAGTTCCTATTCTCTAGAAAGTATAGGAACTTC
CTTGGCCAAAAAGCCTGAACTCACCGCGACGTCTGTCGAGAAGTTTCTGATCGAAAAGTTCGACAGCGTC
TCCGACCTGATGCAGCTCTCGGAGGGCGAAGAATCTCGTGCTTTCAGCTTCGATGTAGGAGGGCGTGGAT
ATGTCCTGCGGGTAAATAGCTGCGCCGATGGTTTCTACAAAGATCGTTATGTTTATCGGCACTTTGCATC
GGCCGCGCTCCCGATTCCGGAAGTGCTTGACATTGGGGAATTCAGCGAGAGCCTGACCTATTGCATCTCC
CGCCGTGCACAGGGTGTCACGTTGCAAGACCTGCCTGAAACCGAACTGCCCGCTGTTCTGCAGCCGGTCG
CGGAGGCCATGGATGCGATCGCTGCGGCCGATCTTAGCCAGACGAGCGGGTTCGGCCCATTCGGACCGCA
AGGAATCGGTCAATACACTACATGGCGTGATTTCATATGCGCGATTGCTGATCCCCATGTGTATCACTGG
CAAACTGTGATGGACGACACCGTCAGTGCGTCCGTCGCGCAGGCTCTCGATGAGCTGATGCTTTGGGCCG
AGGACTGCCCCGAAGTCCGGCACCTCGTGCACGCGGATTTCGGCTCCAACAATGTCCTGACGGACAATGG
CCGCATAACAGCGGTCATTGACTGGAGCGAGGCGATGTTCGGGGATTCCCAATACGAGGTCGCCAACATC
TTCTTCTGGAGGCCGTGGTTGGCTTGTATGGAGCAGCAGACGCGCTACTTCGAGCGGAGGCATCCGGAGC
TTGCAGGATCGCCGCGGCTCCGGGCGTATATGCTCCGCATTGGTCTTGACCAACTCTATCAGAGCTTGGT
TGACGGCAATTTCGATGATGCAGCTTGGGCGCAGGGTCGATGCGACGCAATCGTCCGATCCGGAGCCGGG
ACTGTCGGGCGTACACAAATCGCCCGCAGAAGCGCGGCCGTCTGGACCGATGGCTGTGTAGAAGTACTCG
CCGATAGTGGAAACCGACGCCCCAGCACTCGTCCGAGGGCAAAGGAATAGCACGTACTACGAGATTTCGA
TTCCACCGCCGCCTTCTATGAAAGGTTGGGCTTCGGAATCGTTTTCCGGGACGCCGGCTGGATGATCCTC
CAGCGCGGGGATCTCATGCTGGAGTTCTTCGCCCACCCCAACTTGTTTATTGCAGCTTATAATGGTTACA
AATAAAGCAATAGCATCACAAATTTCACAAATAAAGCATTTTTTTCACTGCATTCTAGTTGTGGTTTGTC
CAAACTCATCAATGTATCTTATCATGTCTGTATACCGTCGACCTCTAGCTAGAGCTTGGCGTAATCATGG
TCATAGCTGTTTCCTGTGTGAAATTGTTATCCGCTCACAATTCCACACAACATACGAGCCGGAAGCATAA
AGTGTAAAGCCTGGGGTGCCTAATGAGTGAGCTAACTCACATTAATTGCGTTGCGCTCACTGCCCGCTTT
CCAGTCGGGAAACCTGTCGTGCCAGCTGCATTAATGAATCGGCCAACGCGCGGGGAGAGGCGGTTTGCGT
ATTGGGCGCTCTTCCGCTTCCTCGCTCACTGACTCGCTGCGCTCGGTCGTTCGGCTGCGGCGAGCGGTAT
CAGCTCACTCAAAGGCGGTAATACGGTTATCCACAGAATCAGGGGATAACGCAGGAAAGAACATGTGAGC
AAAAGGCCAGCAAAAGGCCAGGAACCGTAAAAAGGCCGCGTTGCTGGCGTTTTTCCATAGGCTCCGCCCC
CCTGACGAGCATCACAAAAATCGACGCTCAAGTCAGAGGTGGCGAAACCCGACAGGACTATAAAGATACC
AGGCGTTTCCCCCTGGAAGCTCCCTCGTGCGCTCTCCTGTTCCGACCCTGCCGCTTACCGGATACCTGTC
CGCCTTTCTCCCTTCGGGAAGCGTGGCGCTTTCTCATAGCTCACGCTGTAGGTATCTCAGTTCGGTGTAG
GTCGTTCGCTCCAAGCTGGGCTGTGTGCACGAACCCCCCGTTCAGCCCGACCGCTGCGCCTTATCCGGTA
ACTATCGTCTTGAGTCCAACCCGGTAAGACACGACTTATCGCCACTGGCAGCAGCCACTGGTAACAGGAT
TAGCAGAGCGAGGTATGTAGGCGGTGCTACAGAGTTCTTGAAGTGGTGGCCTAACTACGGCTACACTAGA
AGAACAGTATTTGGTATCTGCGCTCTGCTGAAGCCAGTTACCTTCGGAAAAAGAGTTGGTAGCTCTTGAT
CCGGCAAACAAACCACCGCTGGTAGCGGTGGTTTTTTTGTTTGCAAGCAGCAGATTACGCGCAGAAAAAA
AGGATCTCAAGAAGATCCTTTGATCTTTTCTACGGGGTCTGACGCTCAGTGGAACGAAAACTCACGTTAA
GGGATTTTGGTCATGAGATTATCAAAAAGGATCTTCACCTAGATCCTTTTAAATTAAAAATGAAGTTTTA
AATCAATCTAAAGTATATATGAGTAAACTTGGTCTGACAGTTACCAATGCTTAATCAGTGAGGCACCTAT
CTCAGCGATCTGTCTATTTCGTTCATCCATAGTTGCCTGACTCCCCGTCGTGTAGATAACTACGATACGG
GAGGGCTTACCATCTGGCCCCAGTGCTGCAATGATACCGCGAGACCCACGCTCACCGGCTCCAGATTTAT
CAGCAATAAACCAGCCAGCCGGAAGGGCCGAGCGCAGAAGTGGTCCTGCAACTTTATCCGCCTCCATCCA
GTCTATTAATTGTTGCCGGGAAGCTAGAGTAAGTAGTTCGCCAGTTAATAGTTTGCGCAACGTTGTTGCC
ATTGCTACAGGCATCGTGGTGTCACGCTCGTCGTTTGGTATGGCTTCATTCAGCTCCGGTTCCCAACGAT
CAAGGCGAGTTACATGATCCCCCATGTTGTGCAAAAAAGCGGTTAGCTCCTTCGGTCCTCCGATCGTTGT
CAGAAGTAAGTTGGCCGCAGTGTTATCACTCATGGTTATGGCAGCACTGCATAATTCTCTTACTGTCATG
CCATCCGTAAGATGCTTTTCTGTGACTGGTGAGTACTCAACCAAGTCATTCTGAGAATAGTGTATGCGGC
GACCGAGTTGCTCTTGCCCGGCGTCAATACGGGATAATACCGCGCCACATAGCAGAACTTTAAAAGTGCT
CATCATTGGAAAACGTTCTTCGGGGCGAAAACTCTCAAGGATCTTACCGCTGTTGAGATCCAGTTCGATG
TAACCCACTCGTGCACCCAACTGATCTTCAGCATCTTTTACTTTCACCAGCGTTTCTGGGTGAGCAAAAA
CAGGAAGGCAAAATGCCGCAAAAAAGGGAATAAGGGCGACACGGAAATGTTGAATACTCATACTCTTCCT
TTTTCAATATTATTGAAGCATTTATCAGGGTTATTGTCTCATGAGCGGATACATATTTGAATGTATTTAG
AAAAATAAACAAATAGGGGTTCCGCGCACATTTCCCCGAAAAGTGCCACCTGACGTCGACGGATCGGGAG
ATCTCCCGATCCCCTATGGTGCACTCTCAGTACAATCTGCTCTGATGCCGCATAGTTAAGCC
Features (pLannotate 1.2.2; 20 found; start..end, strand, type, name):
    176..583     +  promoter       SFFV promoter: spleen focus-forming virus long terminal repeat (LTR) promoter
    597..1304    +  CDS            mCherry: mCherry is a basic (constitutively fluorescent) red fluorescent protein published in 2004, derived from Discosoma sp.. It is reported to be a very rapidly-maturing monomer with low acid sensitivity.
   1341..1399    +  CDS            F2A (fragment): 2A peptide from foot-and-mouth disease virus polyprotein Eukaryotic ribosomes fail to insert a peptide bond between the Gly and Pro residues, yielding separate polypeptides.
   1677..2390    +  CDS            EGFP: EGFP is a basic (constitutively fluorescent) green fluorescent protein published in 1996, derived from Aequorea victoria. It is reported to be a rapidly-maturing weak dimer with moderate acid sensitivity.
   2503..2727    +  polyA_signal   bGH poly(A) signal: bovine growth hormone polyadenylation signal
   2743..2766    +  polyA_signal   bGH poly(A) signal (fragment): bovine growth hormone polyadenylation signal
   2770..2791    +  promoter       SV40 promoter (fragment): SV40 enhancer and early promoter
   2812..3045    +  rep_origin     f1 ori (fragment) (sequence partly withheld): f1 bacteriophage origin of replication; arrow indicates direction of (+) strand synthesis
   3050..3097    +  protein_bind   FRT: FLP-mediated recombination occurs in the 8-bp core sequence TCTAGAAA (Turan and Bode, 2011). FLP recombinase from the Saccharomyces cerevisiae 2μ plasmid
   3105..4127    +  CDS            HygR: aminoglycoside phosphotransferase from E. coli; aph(4)-Ia; confers resistance to hygromycin
   4137..4262    +  CDS            ble (fragment): BLE_KLEPN - Experimental evidence at protein level: Swiss-Prot protein existence level 1. Binding protein with a strong affinity to the bleomycin family of antibiotics. Binds to CL990; an antimitotic-antibiotic compound. From Klebsiella pneumoniae.
   4257..4378    +  polyA_signal   SV40 poly(A) signal: SV40 polyadenylation signal
   4451..4467    -  protein_bind   lac operator: The lac repressor binds to the lac operator to inhibit transcription in E. coli. This inhibition can be relieved by adding lactose or isopropyl-β-D-thiogalactopyranoside (IPTG). lac repressor encoded by lacI
   4475..4505    -  promoter       lac promoter: promoter for the E. coli lac operon
   4520..4541    -  protein_bind   CAP binding site: CAP binding activates transcription in the presence of cAMP. E. coli catabolite activator protein
   4554..4646    -  CDS            lacI (fragment): lac repressor; lacI; The lac repressor binds to the lac operator to inhibit transcription in E. coli. This inhibition can be relieved by adding lactose or isopropyl-β-D-thiogalactopyranoside (IPTG).
   4829..5417    -  rep_origin     ori: high-copy-number ColE1/pMB1/pBR322/pUC origin of replication
   5588..6448    -  CDS            AmpR: β-lactamase; bla; confers resistance to ampicillin, carbenicillin, and related antibiotics
   6449..6553    -  promoter       AmpR promoter: bla
   6612..5       -  misc_feature   bom (fragment) (across the origin): basis of mobility region from pBR322
