[The description below was written by a language model from this plasmid's Addgene catalogue record and pLannotate feature annotations shown in this document.]
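Description:
NK10 SFFV-mCherry-SG(s70587-3xMS2)SG-EGFP (FLP-IN) is a 6.7 kb mammalian expression plasmid built on a Flp-In-type backbone. It carries an ADAR-editing-based RNA sensor for a synthetic target sequence ("synthetic sequence 1"). It is propagated in E. coli through a high-copy ColE1/pUC origin and selected with ampicillin via the bla gene. The backbone also contains an FRT site placed directly upstream of a hygromycin resistance coding sequence, which is followed by an SV40 poly(A) signal. In Flp-In designs, FLP-mediated recombination into a genomic FRT landing pad places this otherwise promoterless HygR gene behind a resident promoter, so single-copy stable integrants can be selected. Only fragments of an f1 origin, an SV40 promoter, a ble gene and lac elements were annotated, and they appear to be backbone remnants.

The payload is a single transcription unit driven by the spleen focus-forming virus (SFFV) LTR promoter and terminated by the bGH poly(A) signal. It encodes mCherry, an F2A-like peptide fragment, an unannotated interval of roughly 280 nt, and then EGFP. According to the catalogue name, that interval holds the s70587 sensor sequence followed by three MS2 hairpins, flanked by SG linkers. mCherry reports expression of the transcript regardless of sensing. EGFP output depends on the sensor region and, given the associated publication's ADAR-editing approach, is presumably gated by editing when the target RNA pairs with the sensor, although the record does not spell out the mechanism. MS2 hairpins are binding sites for the MS2 coat protein and are commonly used to recruit fusion proteins to an RNA. In this construct they lie within the coding sequence immediately after the sensor, whereas a sister construct places them in the 3' UTR.
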