Addgene plasmid #191165: NK10 SFFV-mCherry-SG(s70587-3xMS2)SG-EGFP (FLP-IN)
Purpose: Expression of a sensor for synthetic sequence 1 (EK0208) with three MS2 sequences in the coding sequence in mammalian cells. Similar to EK0438, but with MS2 sequences directly after the sensor sequence, rather than 3' UTR
Depositing lab: Xiaojing Gao. Depositing organization: Stanford University. Publication: Modular, programmable RNA sensing using ADAR editing in living cells. Kaseniit KE, Katz N, Kolber NS, Call CC, Wengier DL, Cody WB, Sattely ES, Gao XJ. Nat Biotechnol. 2022 Oct 5. pii: 10.1038/s41587-022-01493-x. doi: 10.1038/s41587-022-01493-x. PubMed 36198772.
Backbone
  Vector backbone: FLP-IN
  Vector type: Mammalian Expression
Growth in bacteria
  Bacterial resistance: Ampicillin, 100 μg/mL
  Growth temperature: 37°C
  Growth strain: DH5alpha
  Copy number: High Copy
Gene/Insert
  Gene/Insert name: mCherry:s70587-3xMS2:EGFP
  Species: Synthetic
  Mutation: WT
  Promoter: SFFV
  Cloning method: Unknown
Terms and licenses: Academic/Nonprofit Terms; Industry Terms: Not Available to Industry
Depositor comments: Please see https://rnasensing.bio/ for more details. Please visit https://www.biorxiv.org/content/10.1101/2022.01.28.478207v1 for bioRxiv preprint.
How to cite: NK10 SFFV-mCherry-SG(s70587-3xMS2)SG-EGFP (FLP-IN) was a gift from Xiaojing Gao (Addgene plasmid # 191165 ; http://n2t.net/addgene:191165 ; RRID:Addgene_191165)
